Addgene plasmid #143202: TFORF2928
Purpose: Lentiviral vector for overexpressing transcription factor ORFs with unique 24-bp barcodes. Barcodes facilitate identification of transcription factors in pooled screens.
Depositing lab: Feng Zhang. Depositing organization: Broad Institute. Publication: A transcription factor atlas of directed differentiation. Joung J, Ma S, Tay T, Geiger-Schuller KR, Kirchgatterer PC, Verdine VK, Guo B, Arias-Garcia MA, Allen WE, Singh A, Kuksenko O, Abudayyeh OO, Gootenberg JS, Fu Z, Macrae RK, Buenrostro JD, Regev A, Zhang F. Cell. 2023 Jan 5;186(1):209-229.e26. doi: 10.1016/j.cell.2022.11.026. PubMed 36608654.
Backbone
  Vector backbone: pLX_TRC317
  Backbone manufacturer: Broad Institute Genetic Perturbation Platform
  Backbone size w/o insert (bp): 8264
  Vector type: Mammalian Expression, Lentiviral
  Selectable markers: Puromycin
Growth in bacteria
  Bacterial resistance: Ampicillin, 100 μg/mL
  Growth temperature: 37°C
  Growth strain: NEB Stable
  Copy number: High Copy
Gene/Insert
  Gene/Insert name: NFIX
  Species: H. sapiens (human)
  Insert size (bp): 1427
  Entrez Gene: NFIX (a.k.a. CTF, MALNS, MRSHSS, NF-I/X, NF1-X, NF1A, SOTOS2)
  Promoter: EF1a
  Cloning method: Unknown
  Sequencing primers: 5′ GGGTGGAGACTGAAGTTAGGCCAG; 3′ CACATAGCGTAAAAGGAGCAACATAG
Terms and licenses: Academic/Nonprofit Terms; Industry Terms: Not Available to Industry
Depositor comments: NM_002501,ENST00000397661 . The transcription factor ORF portion of this plasmid was synthesized by Genewiz. Please test multiple small colonies in case of plasmid recombination. To make this collection available in a timely manner, a portion of this collection was not fully sequenced by Addgene. If an Addgene verified full plasmid sequence is not available, please contact us prior to placing an order to request the full sequence.
How to cite: TFORF2928 was a gift from Feng Zhang (Addgene plasmid # 143202 ; http://n2t.net/addgene:143202 ; RRID:Addgene_143202)
