[The description below was written by a language model from this plasmid's Addgene catalogue record and pLannotate feature annotations shown in this document.]
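Description:
TFORF2928 is a third-generation-style, self-inactivating lentiviral expression plasmid built on the pLX_TRC317 backbone from the Broad Institute Genetic Perturbation Platform, carrying the human transcription factor NFIX as its open reading frame. In bacteria it is maintained through a high-copy ColE1/pUC-type origin and selected with ampicillin via the β-lactamase gene. An f1 origin and remnants of a lac/lacZα cloning region with T7 and T3 promoters also sit in the backbone. The depositor notes that the plasmid can recombine, which is common for LTR-containing vectors.

The viral portion begins with an RSV promoter fused to a truncated HIV-1 5' LTR, so genomic RNA is produced without Tat. It continues through the Ψ packaging signal with a gag fragment, the Rev response element for nuclear export of unspliced RNA, and a cPPT/CTS that aids nuclear import, and it ends in a ΔU3 3' LTR followed by an SV40 polyadenylation signal. Within this unit, an SV40 early promoter/origin drives puromycin N-acetyltransferase for selection of transduced mammalian cells. A separate EF-1α promoter drives the synthesized NFIX ORF, with a WPRE downstream to enhance transcript stability and expression. The automated annotation matches most of the ORF to mouse Nfix and only its end to human NFIX, which probably reflects high conservation between the orthologues, since the catalogue lists the insert as human. The unique 24-bp barcode described for this collection is not annotated as a feature, so its position is not stated in the record. The construct belongs to a barcoded transcription factor overexpression library, and the barcodes identify each factor in pooled screens such as directed-differentiation studies.
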