Features (pLannotate 1.2.2; 32 found; start..end, strand, type, name):
      5..231     +  promoter       RSV promoter: Rous sarcoma virus enhancer/promoter
    232..412     +  LTR            5' LTR (truncated): truncated 5' long terminal repeat (LTR) from HIV-1
    459..584     +  misc_feature   HIV-1 Ψ: packaging signal of human immunodeficiency virus type 1
    568..931     +  CDS            HIV-1 gag (fragment): gag protein from human immunodeficiency virus 1; gag
   1077..1310    +  misc_feature   RRE: The Rev response element (RRE) of HIV-1 allows for Rev-dependent mRNA export from the nucleus to the cytoplasm.
   1687..1713    +  CDS            Rev (fragment): human immunodeficiency virus 1 (HIV-1) Rev protein; rev; enhances nuclear export of unspliced and incompletely spliced viral mRNAs
   1720..1743    +  promoter       SV40 promoter (fragment): SV40 early promoter
   1744..1815    +  promoter       SV40 promoter (fragment): SV40 enhancer and early promoter
   1839..1974    +  rep_origin     SV40 ori: SV40 origin of replication
   2020..2616    +  CDS            PuroR (fragment): puromycin N-acetyltransferase; pac from Streptomyces; confers resistance to puromycin
   2665..2782    +  misc_feature   cPPT/CTS: central polypurine tract and central termination sequence of HIV-1
   2847..2913    +  CDS            small t antigen (fragment): SV40 (simian virus 40) small t antigen
   2920..4098    +  promoter       EF-1α promoter: strong constitutive promoter for human elongation factor EF-1α
   4115..5368    +  CDS            Nfix (fragment): NFIX_MOUSE - Experimental evidence at protein level: Swiss-Prot protein existence level 1. Recognizes and binds the palindromic sequence 5'- TTGGCNNNNNGCCAA-3' present in viral and cellular promoters and in the origin of replication of adenovirus type 2. These proteins are individually capable of activating transcription and replication. Isoform NFIX1 acts as a transcriptional activator while isoform NFIX3 acts as a repressor. From Mus musculus (Mouse).
   5368..5439    +  CDS            NFIX (fragment): NFIX_HUMAN - Experimental evidence at protein level: Swiss-Prot protein existence level 1. Recognizes and binds the palindromic sequence 5'- TTGGCNNNNNGCCAA-3' present in viral and cellular promoters and in the origin of replication of adenovirus type 2. These proteins are individually capable of activating transcription and replication. From Homo sapiens (Human).
   5453..5506    +  promoter       U6 promoter (fragment): RNA polymerase III promoter for human U6 snRNA
   5548..6136    +  misc_feature   WPRE: woodchuck hepatitis virus posttranscriptional regulatory element
   6187..6206    +  misc_feature   cPPT/CTS (fragment): central polypurine tract and central termination sequence of HIV-1
   6208..6441    +  LTR            3' LTR (ΔU3): self-inactivating 3' long terminal repeat (LTR) from HIV-1
   6519..6640    +  polyA_signal   SV40 poly(A) signal: SV40 polyadenylation signal
   6680..6815    +  rep_origin     SV40 ori: SV40 origin of replication
   6836..6854    -  promoter       T7 promoter: promoter for bacteriophage T7 RNA polymerase
   6862..7017    +  CDS            lacZα (fragment): LacZα fragment of β-galactosidase; lacZ fragment
   7022..7450    +  rep_origin     f1 ori (sequence partly withheld): f1 bacteriophage origin of replication; arrow indicates direction of (+) strand synthesis
   7503..7607    +  promoter       AmpR promoter: bla
   7608..8468    +  CDS            AmpR: β-lactamase; bla; confers resistance to ampicillin, carbenicillin, and related antibiotics
   8639..9227    +  rep_origin     ori: high-copy-number ColE1/pMB1/pBR322/pUC origin of replication
   9410..9502    +  CDS            lacI (fragment): lac repressor; lacI; The lac repressor binds to the lac operator to inhibit transcription in E. coli. This inhibition can be relieved by adding lactose or isopropyl-β-D-thiogalactopyranoside (IPTG).
   9515..9536    +  protein_bind   CAP binding site: CAP binding activates transcription in the presence of cAMP. E. coli catabolite activator protein
   9551..9581    +  promoter       lac promoter: promoter for the E. coli lac operon
   9589..9605    +  protein_bind   lac operator: The lac repressor binds to the lac operator to inhibit transcription in E. coli. This inhibition can be relieved by adding lactose or isopropyl-β-D-thiogalactopyranoside (IPTG). lac repressor encoded by lacI
   9650..9668    +  promoter       T3 promoter: promoter for bacteriophage T3 RNA polymerase
>Addgene plasmid #143202 | TFORF2928 | addgene full sequence | sequence record 396100 | Addgene NGS Result
TTAATGTAGTCTTATGCAATACTCTTGTAGTCTTGCAACATGGTAACGATGAGTTAGCAACATGCCTTAC
AAGGAGAGAAAAAGCACCGTGCATGCCGATTGGTGGAAGTAAGGTGGTACGATCGTGCCTTATTAGGAAG
GCAACAGACGGGTCTGACATGGATTGGACGAACCACTGAATTGCCGCATTGCAGAGATATTGTATTTAAG
TGCCTAGCTCGATACATAAACGGGTCTCTCTGGTTAGACCAGATCTGAGCCTGGGAGCTCTCTGGCTAAC
TAGGGAACCCACTGCTTAAGCCTCAATAAAGCTTGCCTTGAGTGCTTCAAGTAGTGTGTGCCCGTCTGTT
GTGTGACTCTGGTAACTAGAGATCCCTCAGACCCTTTTAGTCAGTGTGGAAAATCTCTAGCAGTGGCGCC
CGAACAGGGACTTGAAAGCGAAAGGGAAACCAGAGGAGCTCTCTCGACGCAGGACTCGGCTTGCTGAAGC
GCGCACGGCAAGAGGCGAGGGGCGGCGACTGGTGAGTACGCCAAAAATTTTGACTAGCGGAGGCTAGAAG
GAGAGAGATGGGTGCGAGAGCGTCAGTATTAAGCGGGGGAGAATTAGATCGCGATGGGAAAAAATTCGGT
TAAGGCCAGGGGGAAAGAAAAAATATAAATTAAAACATATAGTATGGGCAAGCAGGGAGCTAGAACGATT
CGCAGTTAATCCTGGCCTGTTAGAAACATCAGAAGGCTGTAGACAAATACTGGGACAGCTACAACCATCC
CTTCAGACAGGATCAGAAGAACTTAGATCATTATATAATACAGTAGCAACCCTCTATTGTGTGCATCAAA
GGATAGAGATAAAAGACACCAAGGAAGCTTTAGACAAGATAGAGGAAGAGCAAAACAAAAGTAAGACCAC
CGCACAGCAAGCGGCCGCTGATCTTCAGACCTGGAGGAGGAGATATGAGGGACAATTGGAGAAGTGAATT
ATATAAATATAAAGTAGTAAAAATTGAACCATTAGGAGTAGCACCCACCAAGGCAAAGAGAAGAGTGGTG
CAGAGAGAAAAAAGAGCAGTGGGAATAGGAGCTTTGTTCCTTGGGTTCTTGGGAGCAGCAGGAAGCACTA
TGGGCGCAGCGTCAATGACGCTGACGGTACAGGCCAGACAATTATTGTCTGGTATAGTGCAGCAGCAGAA
CAATTTGCTGAGGGCTATTGAGGCGCAACAGCATCTGTTGCAACTCACAGTCTGGGGCATCAAGCAGCTC
CAGGCAAGAATCCTGGCTGTGGAAAGATACCTAAAGGATCAACAGCTCCTGGGGATTTGGGGTTGCTCTG
GAAAACTCATTTGCACCACTGCTGTGCCTTGGAATGCTAGTTGGAGTAATAAATCTCTGGAACAGATTTG
GAATCACACGACCTGGATGGAGTGGGACAGAGAAATTAACAATTACACAAGCTTAATACACTCCTTAATT
GAAGAATCGCAAAACCAGCAAGAAAAGAATGAACAAGAATTATTGGAATTAGATAAATGGGCAAGTTTGT
GGAATTGGTTTAACATAACAAATTGGCTGTGGTATATAAAATTATTCATAATGATAGTAGGAGGCTTGGT
AGGTTTAAGAATAGTTTTTGCTGTACTTTCTATAGTGAATAGAGTTAGGCAGGGATATTCACCATTATCG
TTTCAGACCCACCTCCCAACCCCGAGGGGACCCATGCATTGCATCTCAATTAGTCAGCAACCAGGTGTGG
AAAGTCCCCAGGCTCCCCAGCAGGCAGAAGTATGCAAAGCATGCGTCTCAATTAGTCAGCAACCATAGTC
CCGCCCCTAACTCCGCCCATCCCGCCCCTAACTCCGCCCAGTTCCGCCCATTCTCCGCCCCATGGCTGAC
TAATTTTTTTTATTTATGCAGAGGCCGAGGCCGCCTCGGCCTCTGAGCTATTCCAGAAGTAGTGAGGAGG
CTTTTTTGGAGGCCTAGGCTTTTGCAAAAAGCTTTCTAGAGGTACCACCGGAGCTTACCATGACCGAGTA
CAAGCCCACGGTGCGCCTCGCCACCCGCGACGACGTCCCCAGGGCCGTACGCACCCTCGCCGCCGCGTTC
GCCGACTACCCCGCCACGCGCCACACCGTCGATCCGGACCGCCACATCGAGCGGGTCACCGAGCTGCAAG
AACTCTTCCTCACGCGCGTCGGGCTCGACATCGGCAAGGTGTGGGTCGCGGACGACGGCGCCGCCGTGGC
GGTCTGGACCACGCCGGAGAGCGTCGAAGCGGGGGCGGTGTTCGCCGAGATCGGCCCGCGCATGGCCGAG
TTGAGCGGTTCCCGGCTGGCCGCGCAGCAACAGATGGAAGGCCTCCTGGCGCCGCACCGGCCCAAGGAGC
CCGCGTGGTTCCTGGCCACCGTCGGCGTCTCGCCCGACCACCAGGGCAAGGGTCTGGGCAGCGCCGTCGT
GCTCCCCGGAGTGGAGGCGGCCGAGCGCGCCGGGGTGCCCGCCTTCCTGGAGACCTCCGCGCCCCGCAAC
CTCCCCTTCTACGAGCGGCTCGGCTTCACCGTCACCGCCGACGTCGAGGTGCCCGAAGGACCGCGCACCT
GGTGCATGACCCGCAAGCCCGGTGCCAGTTAACGAATTCTAGATCTTGAGACAAATGGCAGTATTCATCC
ACAATTTTAAAAGAAAAGGGGGGATTGGGGGGTACAGTGCAGGGGAAAGAATAGTAGACATAATAGCAAC
AGACATACAAACTAAAGAATTACAAAAACAAATTACAAAAATTCAAAATTTTCGGGTTTATTACAGGGAC
AGCAGAGATCCACTTTGGCGCCGGCTCGAGGCCTGCAGGTGCAAAGATGGATAAAGTTTTAAACAGAGAG
GAATCTTTGCAGCTAATGGACCTTCTAGGTCTTGAAAGGAGTGGGAATTGGCTCCGGTGCCCGTCAGTGG
GCAGAGCGCACATCGCCCACAGTCCCCGAGAAGTTGGGGGGAGGGGTCGGCAATTGAACCGGTGCCTAGA
GAAGGTGGCGCGGGGTAAACTGGGAAAGTGATGTCGTGTACTGGCTCCGCCTTTTTCCCGAGGGTGGGGG
AGAACCGTATATAAGTGCAGTAGTCGCCGTGAACGTTCTTTTTCGCAACGGGTTTGCCGCCAGAACACAG
GTAAGTGCCGTGTGTGGTTCCCGCGGGCCTGGCCTCTTTACGGGTTATGGCCCTTGCGTGCCTTGAATTA
CTTCCACCTGGCTGCAGTACGTGATTCTTGATCCCGAGCTTCGGGTTGGAAGTGGGTGGGAGAGTTCGAG
GCCTTGCGCTTAAGGAGCCCCTTCGCCTCGTGCTTGAGTTGAGGCCTGGCCTGGGCGCTGGGGCCGCCGC
GTGCGAATCTGGTGGCACCTTCGCGCCTGTCTCGCTGCTTTCGATAAGTCTCTAGCCATTTAAAATTTTT
GATGACCTGCTGCGACGCTTTTTTTCTGGCAAGATAGTCTTGTAAATGCGGGCCAAGATCTGCACACTGG
TATTTCGGTTTTTGGGGCCGCGGGCGGCGACGGGGCCCGTGCGTCCCAGCGCACATGTTCGGCGAGGCGG
GGCCTGCGAGCGCGGCCACCGAGAATCGGACGGGGGTAGTCTCAAGCTGGCCGGCCTGCTCTGGTGCCTG
GCCTCGCGCCGCCGTGTATCGCCCCGCCCTGGGCGGCAAGGCTGGCCCGGTCGGCACCAGTTGCGTGAGC
GGAAAGATGGCCGCTTCCCGGCCCTGCTGCAGGGAGCTCAAAATGGAGGACGCGGCGCTCGGGAGAGCGG
GCGGGTGAGTCACCCACACAAAGGAAAAGGGCCTTTCCGTCCTCAGCCGTCGCTTCATGTGACTCCACGG
AGTACCGGGCGCCGTCCAGGCACCTCGATTAGTTCTCGAGCTTTTGGAGTACGTCGTCTTTAGGTTGGGG
GGAGGGGTTTTATGCGATGGAGTTTCCCCACACTGAGTGGGTGGAGACTGAAGTTAGGCCAGCTTGGCAC
TTGATGTAATTCTCCTTGGAATTTGCCCTTTTTGAGTTTGGATCTTGGTTCATTCTCAAGCCTCAGACAG
TGGTTCAAAGTTTTTTTCTTCCATTTCAGGTGTCGTGAGGCTAGCACCGCCACCATGTACTCCCCGTACT
GCCTCACCCAGGATGAGTTCCACCCGTTCATCGAGGCACTGCTGCCTCACGTCCGCGCTTTCTCCTACAC
CTGGTTCAACCTGCAGGCGCGGAAGCGCAAGTACTTCAAGAAGCATGAAAAGCGGATGTCGAAGGACGAG
GAGCGGGCGGTGAAGGACGAGCTGCTGGGCGAGAAGCCCGAGATCAAGCAGAAGTGGGCATCCCGGCTGC
TGGCCAAGCTGCGCAAGGACATCCGGCCCGAGTTCCGCGAGGACTTCGTGCTGACCATCACGGGCAAGAA
GCCCCCCTGCTGCGTGCTCTCCAACCCCGACCAGAAGGGCAAGATCCGGCGGATTGACTGCCTGCGCCAG
GCTGACAAGGTGTGGCGGCTGGACCTGGTCATGGTGATTTTGTTTAAGGGGATCCCCCTGGAAAGTACTG
ATGGGGAGCGGCTCTACAAGTCGCCTCAGTGCTCGAACCCCGGCCTGTGCGTCCAGCCACATCACATTGG
AGTCACAATCAAAGAACTGGATCTTTATCTGGCTTACTTTGTCCACACTCCGGAATCCGGACAATCAGAT
AGTTCAAACCAGCAAGGAGATGCGGACATCAAACCACTGCCCAACGGGCACTTAAGTTTCCAGGACTGTT
TTGTGACTTCCGGGGTCTGGAATGTGACGGAGCTGGTGAGAGTATCACAGACTCCTGTTGCAACAGCATC
AGGGCCCAACTTCTCCCTGGCGGACCTGGAGAGTCCCAGCTACTACAACATCAACCAGGTGACCCTGGGG
CGGCGGTCCATCACCTCCCCTCCTTCCACCAGCACCACCAAGCGCCCCAAGTCCATCGATGACAGTGAGA
TGGAGAGCCCTGTTGATGACGTGTTCTATCCCGGGACAGGCCGTTCCCCAGCAGCTGGCAGCAGCCAGTC
CAGCGGGTGGCCCAACGATGTGGATGCAGGCCCGGCTTCTCTAAAGAAGTCAGGAAAGCTGGACTTCTGC
AGTGCCCTCTCCTCTCAGGGCAGCTCCCCGCGCATGGCTTTCACCCACCACCCGCTGCCTGTGCTTGCTG
GAGTCAGACCAGGGAGCCCCCGGGCCACAGCATCAGCCCTGCACTTCCCCTCCACGTCCATCATCCAGCA
GTCGAGCCCGTATTTCACGCACCCGACCATCCGCTACCACCACCACCACGGGCAGGACTCACTGAAGGAG
TTTGTGCAGTTTGTGTGCTCGGATGGCTCGGGCCAGGCCACCGGACAGCATTCGCAACGACAGGCGCCTC
CTCTGCCAACCGGTTTGTCAGCATCGGACCCCGGGACGGCAACTTTCTAGTAATGAACTAGTCCGTAACT
TGAAAGTATTTCGATTTCTTGGCTTTATATATCTTGTGGAAAGGACGAAATCGATTCCCAAACGCCGCAA
GTACGCGTTAAGTCGACAATCAACCTCTGGATTACAAAATTTGTGAAAGATTGACTGGTATTCTTAACTA
TGTTGCTCCTTTTACGCTATGTGGATACGCTGCTTTAATGCCTTTGTATCATGCTATTGCTTCCCGTATG
GCTTTCATTTTCTCCTCCTTGTATAAATCCTGGTTGCTGTCTCTTTATGAGGAGTTGTGGCCCGTTGTCA
GGCAACGTGGCGTGGTGTGCACTGTGTTTGCTGACGCAACCCCCACTGGTTGGGGCATTGCCACCACCTG
TCAGCTCCTTTCCGGGACTTTCGCTTTCCCCCTCCCTATTGCCACGGCGGAACTCATCGCCGCCTGCCTT
GCCCGCTGCTGGACAGGGGCTCGGCTGTTGGGCACTGACAATTCCGTGGTGTTGTCGGGGAAATCATCGT
CCTTTCCTTGGCTGCTCGCCTGTGTTGCCACCTGGATTCTGCGCGGGACGTCCTTCTGCTACGTCCCTTC
GGCCCTCAATCCAGCGGACCTTCCTTCCCGCGGCCTGCTGCCGGCTCTGCGGCCTCTTCCGCGTCTTCGC
CTTCGCCCTCAGACGAGTCGGATCTCCCTTTGGGCCGCCTCCCCGCGTCGACTTTAAGACCAATGACTTA
CAAGGCAGCTGTAGATCTTAGCCACTTTTTAAAAGAAAAGGGGGGACTGGAAGGGCTAATTCACTCCCAA
CGAAGACAAGATCTGCTTTTTGCTTGTACTGGGTCTCTCTGGTTAGACCAGATCTGAGCCTGGGAGCTCT
CTGGCTAACTAGGGAACCCACTGCTTAAGCCTCAATAAAGCTTGCCTTGAGTGCTTCAAGTAGTGTGTGC
CCGTCTGTTGTGTGACTCTGGTAACTAGAGATCCCTCAGACCCTTTTAGTCAGTGTGGAAAATCTCTAGC
AGTACGTATAGTAGTTCATGTCATCTTATTATTCAGTATTTATAACTTGCAAAGAAATGAATATCAGAGA
GTGAGAGGAACTTGTTTATTGCAGCTTATAATGGTTACAAATAAAGCAATAGCATCACAAATTTCACAAA
TAAAGCATTTTTTTCACTGCATTCTAGTTGTGGTTTGTCCAAACTCATCAATGTATCTTATCATGTCTGG
CTCTAGCTATCCCGCCCCTAACTCCGCCCATCCCGCCCCTAACTCCGCCCAGTTCCGCCCATTCTCCGCC
CCATGGCTGACTAATTTTTTTTATTTATGCAGAGGCCGAGGCCGCCTCGGCCTCTGAGCTATTCCAGAAG
TAGTGAGGAGGCTTTTTTGGAGGCCTAGGGACGTACCCAATTCGCCCTATAGTGAGTCGTATTACGCGCG
CTCACTGGCCGTCGTTTTACAACGTCGTGACTGGGAAAACCCTGGCGTTACCCAACTTAATCGCCTTGCA
GCACATCCCCCTTTCGCCAGCTGGCGTAATAGCGAAGAGGCCCGCACCGATCGCCCTTCCCAACAGTTGC
GCAGCCTGAATGGCGAATGGG
[124 nt withheld, positions 7022-7145]
C
[91 nt withheld, positions 7147-7237]
A
[49 nt withheld, positions 7239-7287]
CCTTTGACGTTGGAGTCCACGTTCTTT
[37 nt withheld, positions 7315-7351]
ACCCTATCTCGGTCTATTCTTTTGATTTATAAGGGATTTTGCCGATTTCGGCCTATTGGTTAAAAAATGA
GCTGATTTAACAAAAATTTAACGCGAATTTTAACAAAATATTAACGCTTACAATTTAGGTGGCACTTTTC
GGGGAAATGTGCGCGGAACCCCTATTTGTTTATTTTTCTAAATACATTCAAATATGTATCCGCTCATGAG
ACAATAACCCTGATAAATGCTTCAATAATATTGAAAAAGGAAGAGTATGAGTATTCAACATTTCCGTGTC
GCCCTTATTCCCTTTTTTGCGGCATTTTGCCTTCCTGTTTTTGCTCACCCAGAAACGCTGGTGAAAGTAA
AAGATGCTGAAGATCAGTTGGGTGCACGAGTGGGTTACATCGAACTGGATCTCAACAGCGGTAAGATCCT
TGAGAGTTTTCGCCCCGAAGAACGTTTTCCAATGATGAGCACTTTTAAAGTTCTGCTATGTGGCGCGGTA
TTATCCCGTATTGACGCCGGGCAAGAGCAACTCGGTCGCCGCATACACTATTCTCAGAATGACTTGGTTG
AGTACTCACCAGTCACAGAAAAGCATCTTACGGATGGCATGACAGTAAGAGAATTATGCAGTGCTGCCAT
AACCATGAGTGATAACACTGCGGCCAACTTACTTCTGACAACGATCGGAGGACCGAAGGAGCTAACCGCT
TTTTTGCACAACATGGGGGATCATGTAACTCGCCTTGATCGTTGGGAACCGGAGCTGAATGAAGCCATAC
CAAACGACGAGCGTGACACCACGATGCCTGTAGCAATGGCAACAACGTTGCGCAAACTATTAACTGGCGA
ACTACTTACTCTAGCTTCCCGGCAACAATTAATAGACTGGATGGAGGCGGATAAAGTTGCAGGACCACTT
CTGCGCTCGGCCCTTCCGGCTGGCTGGTTTATTGCTGATAAATCTGGAGCCGGTGAGCGTGGGTCTCGCG
GTATCATTGCAGCACTGGGGCCAGATGGTAAGCCCTCCCGTATCGTAGTTATCTACACGACGGGGAGTCA
GGCAACTATGGATGAACGAAATAGACAGATCGCTGAGATAGGTGCCTCACTGATTAAGCATTGGTAACTG
TCAGACCAAGTTTACTCATATATACTTTAGATTGATTTAAAACTTCATTTTTAATTTAAAAGGATCTAGG
TGAAGATCCTTTTTGATAATCTCATGACCAAAATCCCTTAACGTGAGTTTTCGTTCCACTGAGCGTCAGA
CCCCGTAGAAAAGATCAAAGGATCTTCTTGAGATCCTTTTTTTCTGCGCGTAATCTGCTGCTTGCAAACA
AAAAAACCACCGCTACCAGCGGTGGTTTGTTTGCCGGATCAAGAGCTACCAACTCTTTTTCCGAAGGTAA
CTGGCTTCAGCAGAGCGCAGATACCAAATACTGTTCTTCTAGTGTAGCCGTAGTTAGGCCACCACTTCAA
GAACTCTGTAGCACCGCCTACATACCTCGCTCTGCTAATCCTGTTACCAGTGGCTGCTGCCAGTGGCGAT
AAGTCGTGTCTTACCGGGTTGGACTCAAGACGATAGTTACCGGATAAGGCGCAGCGGTCGGGCTGAACGG
GGGGTTCGTGCACACAGCCCAGCTTGGAGCGAACGACCTACACCGAACTGAGATACCTACAGCGTGAGCT
ATGAGAAAGCGCCACGCTTCCCGAAGGGAGAAAGGCGGACAGGTATCCGGTAAGCGGCAGGGTCGGAACA
GGAGAGCGCACGAGGGAGCTTCCAGGGGGAAACGCCTGGTATCTTTATAGTCCTGTCGGGTTTCGCCACC
TCTGACTTGAGCGTCGATTTTTGTGATGCTCGTCAGGGGGGCGGAGCCTATGGAAAAACGCCAGCAACGC
GGCCTTTTTACGGTTCCTGGCCTTTTGCTGGCCTTTTGCTCACATGTTCTTTCCTGCGTTATCCCCTGAT
TCTGTGGATAACCGTATTACCGCCTTTGAGTGAGCTGATACCGCTCGCCGCAGCCGAACGACCGAGCGCA
GCGAGTCAGTGAGCGAGGAAGCGGAAGAGCGCCCAATACGCAAACCGCCTCTCCCCGCGCGTTGGCCGAT
TCATTAATGCAGCTGGCACGACAGGTTTCCCGACTGGAAAGCGGGCAGTGAGCGCAACGCAATTAATGTG
AGTTAGCTCACTCATTAGGCACCCCAGGCTTTACACTTTATGCTTCCGGCTCGTATGTTGTGTGGAATTG
TGAGCGGATAACAATTTCACACAGGAAACAGCTATGACCATGATTACGCCAAGCGCGCAATTAACCCTCA
CTAAAGGGAACAAAAGCTGGAGCTGCAAGC
