>Addgene plasmid #143202 | TFORF2928 | depositor partial sequence | sequence record 281744 | Insert
ACCGCCACCATGTACTCCCCGTACTGCCTCACCCAGGATGAGTTCCACCCGTTCATCGAGGCACTGCTGC
CTCACGTCCGCGCTTTCTCCTACACCTGGTTCAACCTGCAGGCGCGGAAGCGCAAGTACTTCAAGAAGCA
TGAAAAGCGGATGTCGAAGGACGAGGAGCGGGCGGTGAAGGACGAGCTGCTGGGCGAGAAGCCCGAGATC
AAGCAGAAGTGGGCATCCCGGCTGCTGGCCAAGCTGCGCAAGGACATCCGGCCCGAGTTCCGCGAGGACT
TCGTGCTGACCATCACGGGCAAGAAGCCCCCCTGCTGCGTGCTCTCCAACCCCGACCAGAAGGGCAAGAT
CCGGCGGATTGACTGCCTGCGCCAGGCTGACAAGGTGTGGCGGCTGGACCTGGTCATGGTGATTTTGTTT
AAGGGGATCCCCCTGGAAAGTACTGATGGGGAGCGGCTCTACAAGTCGCCTCAGTGCTCGAACCCCGGCC
TGTGCGTCCAGCCACATCACATTGGAGTCACAATCAAAGAACTGGATCTTTATCTGGCTTACTTTGTCCA
CACTCCGGAATCCGGACAATCAGATAGTTCAAACCAGCAAGGAGATGCGGACATCAAACCACTGCCCAAC
GGGCACTTAAGTTTCCAGGACTGTTTTGTGACTTCCGGGGTCTGGAATGTGACGGAGCTGGTGAGAGTAT
CACAGACTCCTGTTGCAACAGCATCAGGGCCCAACTTCTCCCTGGCGGACCTGGAGAGTCCCAGCTACTA
CAACATCAACCAGGTGACCCTGGGGCGGCGGTCCATCACCTCCCCTCCTTCCACCAGCACCACCAAGCGC
CCCAAGTCCATCGATGACAGTGAGATGGAGAGCCCTGTTGATGACGTGTTCTATCCCGGGACAGGCCGTT
CCCCAGCAGCTGGCAGCAGCCAGTCCAGCGGGTGGCCCAACGATGTGGATGCAGGCCCGGCTTCTCTAAA
GAAGTCAGGAAAGCTGGACTTCTGCAGTGCCCTCTCCTCTCAGGGCAGCTCCCCGCGCATGGCTTTCACC
CACCACCCGCTGCCTGTGCTTGCTGGAGTCAGACCAGGGAGCCCCCGGGCCACAGCATCAGCCCTGCACT
TCCCCTCCACGTCCATCATCCAGCAGTCGAGCCCGTATTTCACGCACCCGACCATCCGCTACCACCACCA
CCACGGGCAGGACTCACTGAAGGAGTTTGTGCAGTTTGTGTGCTCGGATGGCTCGGGCCAGGCCACCGGA
CAGCATTCGCAACGACAGGCGCCTCCTCTGCCAACCGGTTTGTCAGCATCGGACCCCGGGACGGCAACTT
TCTAGTAATGAACTAGTCCGTAACTTGAAAGTATTTCGATTTCTTGGCTTTATATATCTTGTGGAAAGGA
CGAAATCGATTCCCAAACGCCGCAAGT
