>Addgene plasmid #143202 | TFORF2928 | depositor partial sequence | sequence record 281745 | Barcode
AATCGATTCCCAAACGCCGCAAGT
